>Addgene plasmid #75530 | ETNK1 gRNA (BRDN0001147553) | addgene full sequence | sequence record 184064 | Addgene Assembled Sequence
CCCGGGTGCAAAGATGGATAAAGTTTTAAACAGAGAGGAATCTTTGCAGCTAATGGACCTTCTAGGTCTT
GAAAGGAGTGGGAATTGGCTCCGGTGCCCGTCAGTGGGCAGAGCGCACATCGCCCACAGTCCCCGAGAAG
TTGGGGGGAGGGGTCGGCAATTGATCCGGTGCCTAGAGAAGGTGGCGCGGGGTAAACTGGGAAAGTGATG
TCGTGTACTGGCTCCGCCTTTTTCCCGAGGGTGGGGGAGAACCGTATATAAGTGCAGTAGTCGCCGTGAA
CGTTCTTTTTCGCAACGGGTTTGCCGCCAGAACACAGGTAAGTGCCGTGTGTGGTTCCCGCGGGCCTGGC
CTCTTTACGGGTTATGGCCCTTGCGTGCCTTGAATTACTTCCACCTGGCTGCAGTACGTGATTCTTGATC
CCGAGCTTCGGGTTGGAAGTGGGTGGGAGAGTTCGAGGCCTTGCGCTTAAGGAGCCCCTTCGCCTCGTGC
TTGAGTTGAGGCCTGGCCTGGGCGCTGGGGCCGCCGCGTGCGAATCTGGTGGCACCTTCGCGCCTGTCTC
GCTGCTTTCGATAAGTCTCTAGCCATTTAAAATTTTTGATGACCTGCTGCGACGCTTTTTTTCTGGCAAG
ATAGTCTTGTAAATGCGGGCCAAGATCTGCACACTGGTATTTCGGTTTTTGGGGCCGCGGGCGGCGACGG
GGCCCGTGCGTCCCAGCGCACATGTTCGGCGAGGCGGGGCCTGCGAGCGCGGCCACCGAGAATCGGACGG
GGGTAGTCTCAAGCTGGCCGGCCTGCTCTGGTGCCTGGCCTCGCGCCGCCGTGTATCGCCCCGCCCTGGG
CGGCAAGGCTGGCCCGGTCGGCACCAGTTGCGTGAGCGGAAAGATGGCCGCTTCCCGGCCCTGCTGCAGG
GAGCTCAAAATGGAGGACGCGGCGCTCGGGAGAGCGGGCGGGTGAGTCACCCACACAAAGGAAAAGGGCC
TTTCCGTCCTCAGCCGTCGCTTCATGTGACTCCACGGAGTACCGGGCGCCGTCCAGGCACCTCGATTAGT
TCTCGAGCTTTTGGAGTACGTCGTCTTTAGGTTGGGGGGAGGGGTTTTATGCGATGGAGTTTCCCCACAC
TGAGTGGGTGGAGACTGAAGTTAGGCCAGCTTGGCACTTGATGTAATTCTCCTTGGAATTTGCCCTTTTT
GAGTTTGGATCTTGGTTCATTCTCAAGCCTCAGACAGTGGTTCAAAGTTTTTTTCTTCCATTTCAGGTGT
CGTGACGTACGGCCACCATGACCGAGTACAAGCCCACGGTGCGCCTCGCCACCCGCGACGACGTCCCCAG
GGCCGTACGCACCCTCGCCGCCGCGTTCGCCGACTACCCCGCCACGCGCCACACCGTCGATCCGGACCGC
CACATCGAGCGGGTCACCGAGCTGCAAGAACTCTTCCTCACGCGCGTCGGGCTCGACATCGGCAAGGTGT
GGGTCGCGGACGACGGCGCCGCCGTGGCGGTCTGGACCACGCCGGAGAGCGTCGAAGCGGGGGCGGTGTT
CGCCGAGATCGGCCCGCGCATGGCCGAGTTGAGCGGTTCCCGGCTGGCCGCGCAGCAACAGATGGAAGGC
CTCCTGGCGCCGCACCGGCCCAAGGAGCCCGCGTGGTTCCTGGCCACCGTCGGAGTCTCGCCCGACCACC
AGGGCAAGGGTCTGGGCAGCGCCGTCGTGCTCCCCGGAGTGGAGGCGGCCGAGCGCGCCGGGGTGCCCGC
CTTCCTGGAGACCTCCGCGCCCCGCAACCTCCCCTTCTACGAGCGGCTCGGCTTCACCGTCACCGCCGAC
GTCGAGGTGCCCGAAGGACCGCGCACCTGGTGCATGACCCGCAAGCCCGGTGCCTGAACGCGTTAAGTCG
ACAATCAACCTCTGGATTACAAAATTTGTGAAAGATTGACTGGTATTCTTAACTATGTTGCTCCTTTTAC
GCTATGTGGATACGCTGCTTTAATGCCTTTGTATCATGCTATTGCTTCCCGTATGGCTTTCATTTTCTCC
TCCTTGTATAAATCCTGGTTGCTGTCTCTTTATGAGGAGTTGTGGCCCGTTGTCAGGCAACGTGGCGTGG
TGTGCACTGTGTTTGCTGACGCAACCCCCACTGGTTGGGGCATTGCCACCACCTGTCAGCTCCTTTCCGG
GACTTTCGCTTTCCCCCTCCCTATTGCCACGGCGGAACTCATCGCCGCCTGCCTTGCCCGCTGCTGGACA
GGGGCTCGGCTGTTGGGCACTGACAATTCCGTGGTGTTGTCGGGGAAATCATCGTCCTTTCCTTGGCTGC
TCGCCTGTGTTGCCACCTGGATTCTGCGCGGGACGTCCTTCTGCTACGTCCCTTCGGCCCTCAATCCAGC
GGACCTTCCTTCCCGCGGCCTGCTGCCGGCTCTGCGGCCTCTTCCGCGTCTTCGCCTTCGCCCTCAGACG
AGTCGGATCTCCCTTTGGGCCGCCTCCCCGCGTCGACTTTAAGACCAATGACTTACAAGGCAGCTGTAGA
TCTTAGCCACTTTTTAAAAGAAAAGGGGGGACTGGAAGGGCTAATTCACTCCCAACGAAGACAAGATCTG
CTTTTTGCTTGTACTGGGTCTCTCTGGTTAGACCAGATCTGAGCCTGGGAGCTCTCTGGCTAACTAGGGA
ACCCACTGCTTAAGCCTCAATAAAGCTTGCCTTGAGTGCTTCAAGTAGTGTGTGCCCGTCTGTTGTGTGA
CTCTGGTAACTAGAGATCCCTCAGACCCTTTTAGTCAGTGTGGAAAATCTCTAGCAGTACGTATAGTAGT
TCATGTCATCTTATTATTCAGTATTTATAACTTGCAAAGAAATGAATATCAGAGAGTGAGAGGAACTTGT
TTATTGCAGCTTATAATGGTTACAAATAAAGCAATAGCATCACAAATTTCACAAATAAAGCATTTTTTTC
ACTGCATTCTAGTTGTGGTTTGTCCAAACTCATCAATGTATCTTATCATGTCTGGCTCTAGCTATCCCGC
CCCTAACTCCGCCCATCCCGCCCCTAACTCCGCCCAGTTCCGCCCATTCTCCGCCCCATGGCTGACTAAT
TTTTTTTATTTATGCAGAGGCCGAGGCCGCCTCGGCCTCTGAGCTATTCCAGAAGTAGTGAGGAGGCTTT
TTTGGAGGCCTAGGGACGTACCCAATTCGCCCTATAGTGAGTCGTATTACGCGCGCTCACTGGCCGTCGT
TTTACAACGTCGTGACTGGGAAAACCCTGGCGTTACCCAACTTAATCGCCTTGCAGCACATCCCCCTTTC
GCCAGCTGGCGTAATAGCGAAGAGGCCCGCACCGATCGCCCTTCCCAACAGTTGCGCAGCCTGAATGGCG
AATGGG
[124 nt withheld, positions 3367-3490]
C
[91 nt withheld, positions 3492-3582]
A
[49 nt withheld, positions 3584-3632]
CCTTTGACGTTGGAGTCCACGTTCTTT
[37 nt withheld, positions 3660-3696]
ACCCTATCTCGGTCTATTCTTTTGATTTATAAGGGATTTTGCCGATTTCGGCCTATTGGTTAAAAAATGA
GCTGATTTAACAAAAATTTAACGCGAATTTTAACAAAATATTAACGCTTACAATTTAGGTGGCACTTTTC
GGGGAAATGTGCGCGGAACCCCTATTTGTTTATTTTTCTAAATACATTCAAATATGTATCCGCTCATGAG
ACAATAACCCTGATAAATGCTTCAATAATATTGAAAAAGGAAGAGTATGAGTATTCAACATTTCCGTGTC
GCCCTTATTCCCTTTTTTGCGGCATTTTGCCTTCCTGTTTTTGCTCACCCAGAAACGCTGGTGAAAGTAA
AAGATGCTGAAGATCAGTTGGGTGCACGAGTGGGTTACATCGAACTGGATCTCAACAGCGGTAAGATCCT
TGAGAGTTTTCGCCCCGAAGAACGTTTTCCAATGATGAGCACTTTTAAAGTTCTGCTATGTGGCGCGGTA
TTATCCCGTATTGACGCCGGGCAAGAGCAACTCGGTCGCCGCATACACTATTCTCAGAATGACTTGGTTG
AGTACTCACCAGTCACAGAAAAGCATCTTACGGATGGCATGACAGTAAGAGAATTATGCAGTGCTGCCAT
AACCATGAGTGATAACACTGCGGCCAACTTACTTCTGACAACGATCGGAGGACCGAAGGAGCTAACCGCT
TTTTTGCACAACATGGGGGATCATGTAACTCGCCTTGATCGTTGGGAACCGGAGCTGAATGAAGCCATAC
CAAACGACGAGCGTGACACCACGATGCCTGTAGCAATGGCAACAACGTTGCGCAAACTATTAACTGGCGA
ACTACTTACTCTAGCTTCCCGGCAACAATTAATAGACTGGATGGAGGCGGATAAAGTTGCAGGACCACTT
CTGCGCTCGGCCCTTCCGGCTGGCTGGTTTATTGCTGATAAATCTGGAGCCGGTGAGCGTGGGTCTCGCG
GTATCATTGCAGCACTGGGGCCAGATGGTAAGCCCTCCCGTATCGTAGTTATCTACACGACGGGGAGTCA
GGCAACTATGGATGAACGAAATAGACAGATCGCTGAGATAGGTGCCTCACTGATTAAGCATTGGTAACTG
TCAGACCAAGTTTACTCATATATACTTTAGATTGATTTAAAACTTCATTTTTAATTTAAAAGGATCTAGG
TGAAGATCCTTTTTGATAATCTCATGACCAAAATCCCTTAACGTGAGTTTTCGTTCCACTGAGCGTCAGA
CCCCGTAGAAAAGATCAAAGGATCTTCTTGAGATCCTTTTTTTCTGCGCGTAATCTGCTGCTTGCAAACA
AAAAAACCACCGCTACCAGCGGTGGTTTGTTTGCCGGATCAAGAGCTACCAACTCTTTTTCCGAAGGTAA
CTGGCTTCAGCAGAGCGCAGATACCAAATACTGTTCTTCTAGTGTAGCCGTAGTTAGGCCACCACTTCAA
GAACTCTGTAGCACCGCCTACATACCTCGCTCTGCTAATCCTGTTACCAGTGGCTGCTGCCAGTGGCGAT
AAGTCGTGTCTTACCGGGTTGGACTCAAGACGATAGTTACCGGATAAGGCGCAGCGGTCGGGCTGAACGG
GGGGTTCGTGCACACAGCCCAGCTTGGAGCGAACGACCTACACCGAACTGAGATACCTACAGCGTGAGCT
ATGAGAAAGCGCCACGCTTCCCGAAGGGAGAAAGGCGGACAGGTATCCGGTAAGCGGCAGGGTCGGAACA
GGAGAGCGCACGAGGGAGCTTCCAGGGGGAAACGCCTGGTATCTTTATAGTCCTGTCGGGTTTCGCCACC
TCTGACTTGAGCGTCGATTTTTGTGATGCTCGTCAGGGGGGCGGAGCCTATGGAAAAACGCCAGCAACGC
GGCCTTTTTACGGTTCCTGGCCTTTTGCTGGCCTTTTGCTCACATGTTCTTTCCTGCGTTATCCCCTGAT
TCTGTGGATAACCGTATTACCGCCTTTGAGTGAGCTGATACCGCTCGCCGCAGCCGAACGACCGAGCGCA
GCGAGTCAGTGAGCGAGGAAGCGGAAGAGCGCCCAATACGCAAACCGCCTCTCCCCGCGCGTTGGCCGAT
TCATTAATGCAGCTGGCACGACAGGTTTCCCGACTGGAAAGCGGGCAGTGAGCGCAACGCAATTAATGTG
AGTTAGCTCACTCATTAGGCACCCCAGGCTTTACACTTTATGCTTCCGGCTCGTATGTTGTGTGGAATTG
TGAGCGGATAACAATTTCACACAGGAAACAGCTATGACCATGATTACGCCAAGCGCGCAATTAACCCTCA
CTAAAGGGAACAAAAGCTGGAGCTGCAAGCTTAATGTAGTCTTATGCAATACTCTTGTAGTCTTGCAACA
TGGTAACGATGAGTTAGCAACATGCCTTACAAGGAGAGAAAAAGCACCGTGCATGCCGATTGGTGGAAGT
AAGGTGGTACGATCGTGCCTTATTAGGAAGGCAACAGACGGGTCTGACATGGATTGGACGAACCACTGAA
TTGCCGCATTGCAGAGATATTGTATTTAAGTGCCTAGCTCGATACATAAACGGGTCTCTCTGGTTAGACC
AGATCTGAGCCTGGGAGCTCTCTGGCTAACTAGGGAACCCACTGCTTAAGCCTCAATAAAGCTTGCCTTG
AGTGCTTCAAGTAGTGTGTGCCCGTCTGTTGTGTGACTCTGGTAACTAGAGATCCCTCAGACCCTTTTAG
TCAGTGTGGAAAATCTCTAGCAGTGGCGCCCGAACAGGGACTTGAAAGCGAAAGGGAAACCAGAGGAGCT
CTCTCGACGCAGGACTCGGCTTGCTGAAGCGCGCACGGCAAGAGGCGAGGGGCGGCGACTGGTGAGTACG
CCAAAAATTTTGACTAGCGGAGGCTAGAAGGAGAGAGATGGGTGCGAGAGCGTCAGTATTAAGCGGGGGA
GAATTAGATCGCGATGGGAAAAAATTCGGTTAAGGCCAGGGGGAAAGAAAAAATATAAATTAAAACATAT
AGTATGGGCAAGCAGGGAGCTAGAACGATTCGCAGTTAATCCTGGCCTGTTAGAAACATCAGAAGGCTGT
AGACAAATACTGGGACAGCTACAACCATCCCTTCAGACAGGATCAGAAGAACTTAGATCATTATATAATA
CAGTAGCAACCCTCTATTGTGTGCATCAAAGGATAGAGATAAAAGACACCAAGGAAGCTTTAGACAAGAT
AGAGGAAGAGCAAAACAAAAGTAAGACCACCGCACAGCAAGCGGCCGCTGATCTTCAGACCTGGAGGAGG
AGATATGAGGGACAATTGGAGAAGTGAATTATATAAATATAAAGTAGTAAAAATTGAACCATTAGGAGTA
GCACCCACCAAGGCAAAGAGAAGAGTGGTGCAGAGAGAAAAAAGAGCAGTGGGAATAGGAGCTTTGTTCC
TTGGGTTCTTGGGAGCAGCAGGAAGCACTATGGGCGCAGCGTCAATGACGCTGACGGTACAGGCCAGACA
ATTATTGTCTGGTATAGTGCAGCAGCAGAACAATTTGCTGAGGGCTATTGAGGCGCAACAGCATCTGTTG
CAACTCACAGTCTGGGGCATCAAGCAGCTCCAGGCAAGAATCCTGGCTGTGGAAAGATACCTAAAGGATC
AACAGCTCCTGGGGATTTGGGGTTGCTCTGGAAAACTCATTTGCACCACTGCTGTGCCTTGGAATGCTAG
TTGGAGTAATAAATCTCTGGAACAGATTTGGAATCACACGACCTGGATGGAGTGGGACAGAGAAATTAAC
AATTACACAAGCTTAATACACTCCTTAATTGAAGAATCGCAAAACCAGCAAGAAAAGAATGAACAAGAAT
TATTGGAATTAGATAAATGGGCAAGTTTGTGGAATTGGTTTAACATAACAAATTGGCTGTGGTATATAAA
ATTATTCATAATGATAGTAGGAGGCTTGGTAGGTTTAAGAATAGTTTTTGCTGTACTTTCTATAGTGAAT
AGAGTTAGGCAGGGATATTCACCATTATCGTTTCAGACCCACCTCCCAACCCCGAGGGGACCCAGAGAGG
GCCTATTTCCCATGATTCCTTCATATTTGCATATACGATACAAGGCTGTTAGAGAGATAATTAGAATTAA
TTTGACTGTAAACACAAAGATATTAGTACAAAATACGTGACGTAGAAAGTAATAATTTCTTGGGTAGTTT
GCAGTTTTAAAATTATGTTTTAAAATGGACTATCATATGCTTACCGTAACTTGAAAGTATTTCGATTTCT
TGGCTTTATATATCTTGTGGAAAGGACGAAACACCGTGGTGGATCCTTCCGTCCCGGTTTTAGAGCTAGA
AATAGCAAGTTAAAATAAGGCTAGTCCGTTATCAACTTGAAAAAGTGGCACCGAGTCGGTGCTTTTTTAA
GCTTGGCGTAACTAGATCTTGAGACAAATGGCAGTATTCATCCACAATTTTAAAAGAAAAGGGGGGATTG
GGGGGTACAGTGCAGGGGAAAGAATAGTAGACATAATAGCAACAGACATACAAACTAAAGAATTACAAAA
ACAAATTACAAAAATTCAAAATTTTCGGGTTTATTACAGGGACAGCAGAGATCCACTTTGGCGCCGGCTC
GAGGGGG
Features (pLannotate 1.2.2; 29 found; start..end, strand, type, name):
     14..80      +  CDS            small t antigen (fragment): SV40 (simian virus 40) small t antigen
    106..317     +  promoter       EF-1α core promoter: core promoter for human elongation factor EF-1α
    318..1256    +  intron         EF-1α intron A: intron upstream of the start codon of human EF-1α
   1278..1877    +  CDS            PuroR (fragment): puromycin N-acetyltransferase; pac from Streptomyces; confers resistance to puromycin
   1893..2481    +  misc_feature   WPRE: woodchuck hepatitis virus posttranscriptional regulatory element
   2532..2551    +  misc_feature   cPPT/CTS (fragment): central polypurine tract and central termination sequence of HIV-1
   2553..2786    +  LTR            3' LTR (ΔU3): self-inactivating 3' long terminal repeat (LTR) from HIV-1
   2864..2985    +  polyA_signal   SV40 poly(A) signal: SV40 polyadenylation signal
   3025..3160    +  rep_origin     SV40 ori: SV40 origin of replication
   3181..3199    -  promoter       T7 promoter: promoter for bacteriophage T7 RNA polymerase
   3207..3362    +  CDS            lacZα (fragment): LacZα fragment of β-galactosidase; lacZ fragment
   3367..3795    +  rep_origin     f1 ori (sequence partly withheld): f1 bacteriophage origin of replication; arrow indicates direction of (+) strand synthesis
   3848..3952    +  promoter       AmpR promoter: bla
   3953..4813    +  CDS            AmpR: β-lactamase; bla; confers resistance to ampicillin, carbenicillin, and related antibiotics
   4984..5572    +  rep_origin     ori: high-copy-number ColE1/pMB1/pBR322/pUC origin of replication
   5755..5847    +  CDS            lacI (fragment): lac repressor; lacI; The lac repressor binds to the lac operator to inhibit transcription in E. coli. This inhibition can be relieved by adding lactose or isopropyl-β-D-thiogalactopyranoside (IPTG).
   5860..5881    +  protein_bind   CAP binding site: CAP binding activates transcription in the presence of cAMP. E. coli catabolite activator protein
   5896..5926    +  promoter       lac promoter: promoter for the E. coli lac operon
   5934..5950    +  protein_bind   lac operator: The lac repressor binds to the lac operator to inhibit transcription in E. coli. This inhibition can be relieved by adding lactose or isopropyl-β-D-thiogalactopyranoside (IPTG). lac repressor encoded by lacI
   5995..6013    +  promoter       T3 promoter: promoter for bacteriophage T3 RNA polymerase
   6041..6267    +  promoter       RSV promoter: Rous sarcoma virus enhancer/promoter
   6268..6448    +  LTR            5' LTR (truncated): truncated 5' long terminal repeat (LTR) from HIV-1
   6495..6620    +  misc_feature   HIV-1 Ψ: packaging signal of human immunodeficiency virus type 1
   6604..6967    +  CDS            HIV-1 gag (fragment): gag protein from human immunodeficiency virus 1; gag
   7113..7346    +  misc_feature   RRE: The Rev response element (RRE) of HIV-1 allows for Rev-dependent mRNA export from the nucleus to the cytoplasm.
   7723..7749    +  CDS            Rev (fragment): human immunodeficiency virus 1 (HIV-1) Rev protein; rev; enhances nuclear export of unspliced and incompletely spliced viral mRNAs
   7753..7993    +  promoter       U6 promoter: RNA polymerase III promoter for human U6 snRNA
   8023..8098    +  misc_RNA       gRNA scaffold: guide RNA scaffold for the Streptococcus pyogenes CRISPR/Cas9 system
   8154..8271    +  misc_feature   cPPT/CTS: central polypurine tract and central termination sequence of HIV-1
