[The description below was written by a language model from this plasmid's Addgene catalogue record and pLannotate feature annotations shown in this document.]
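Description:
ETNK1 gRNA (BRDN0001147553) is a third-generation lentiviral transfer plasmid built on the lentiGuide-Puro backbone that expresses a single guide RNA against human ETNK1 (ethanolamine kinase 1). It is maintained in E. coli as a high-copy plasmid through a ColE1/pUC-type origin and is selected with ampicillin via the bla gene. The backbone also carries an f1 origin, an SV40 origin and poly(A) signal, and remnants of lac and T7/T3 cloning-vector sequence.

The viral portion is organised in the usual self-inactivating format. An RSV promoter drives a truncated HIV-1 5' LTR, making genomic RNA production Tat-independent. It is followed by the Ψ packaging signal with a partial gag sequence, the Rev response element for Rev-dependent nuclear export, and a cPPT/CTS that aids nuclear import of the provirus. A ΔU3 3' LTR closes the genome. Two expression units sit between the LTRs. The human U6 RNA polymerase III promoter transcribes the ETNK1-specific spacer fused to the Streptococcus pyogenes Cas9 guide scaffold. An EF-1α promoter with its intron A drives puromycin N-acetyltransferase for selection of transduced mammalian cells, with a WPRE downstream to enhance transcript expression.

The plasmid does not encode Cas9, so it is meant to be used with a separate Cas9 lentivirus or in cells that already express Cas9. The guide was designed against two ETNK1 reference transcripts and belongs to a human kinome gRNA collection generated with optimized sgRNA design rules. It is suited to knockout of ETNK1 in human cells.
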