Addgene plasmid #75530: ETNK1 gRNA (BRDN0001147553)
Purpose: 3rd generation lentiviral gRNA plasmid targeting human ETNK1
Depositing lab: John Doench & David Root. Depositing organization: Broad Institute. Publication: Optimized sgRNA design to maximize activity and minimize off-target effects of CRISPR-Cas9. Doench JG, Fusi N, Sullender M, Hegde M, Vaimberg EW, Donovan KF, Smith I, Tothova Z, Wilen C, Orchard R, Virgin HW, Listgarten J, Root DE. Nat Biotechnol. 2016 Jan 18. doi: 10.1038/nbt.3437. PubMed 26780180.
Backbone
  Vector backbone: lentiGuide-Puro
  Backbone manufacturer: Zhang Lab (Addgene plasmid # 52963)
  Vector type: Mammalian Expression, Lentiviral, CRISPR
  Selectable markers: Puromycin
Growth in bacteria
  Bacterial resistance: Ampicillin, 100 μg/mL
  Growth temperature: 37°C
  Growth strain: DH5alpha
  Copy number: High Copy
Gene/Insert
  Gene/Insert name: ETNK1 (alt names: ETNK1; NM_001039481.1)
  gRNA/shRNA sequence: TGGTGGATCCTTCCGTCCCG
  Species: H. sapiens (human)
  Entrez Gene: ETNK1 (a.k.a. EKI, EKI1, EKI 1, Nbla10396)
  Promoter: hU6
  Cloning method: Unknown
  Sequencing primers: 5′ U6-F; 3′ pS2-R
Terms and licenses: Academic/Nonprofit Terms; Industry Terms: Not Available to Industry
Depositor comments: The gRNA was designed to target the following Genbank reference sequence(s): NM_001039481.1,NM_018638.4. Note that this plasmid does NOT contain Cas9. It should be used in conjunction with lentiCas9-Blast (Addgene #52962) or otherwise with cell lines already expressing Cas9. Browse the full kinome gRNA library at http://www.addgene.org/pooled-library/broadgpp-human-kinome/ or visit http://www.broadinstitute.org/rnai/public/ for detailed protocols and information.
How to cite: ETNK1 gRNA (BRDN0001147553) was a gift from John Doench & David Root (Addgene plasmid # 75530 ; http://n2t.net/addgene:75530 ; RRID:Addgene_75530)
