>Addgene plasmid #75530 | ETNK1 gRNA (BRDN0001147553) | depositor partial sequence | sequence record 142990 | Target Sequence
TGGTGGATCCTTCCGTCCCG
