>Addgene plasmid #75530 | ETNK1 gRNA (BRDN0001147553) | addgene partial sequence | sequence record 184063 | hU6-F
GTAGAAAGTAATAATTTCTTGGGTAGTTTGCAGTTTTAAAATTATGTTTTAAAATGGACTATCATATGCT
TACCGTAACTTGAAAGTATTTCGATTTCTTGGCTTTATATATCTTGTGGAAAGGACGAAACACCGTGGTG
GATCCTTCCGTCCCGGTTTTAGAGCTAGAAATAGCAAGTTAAAATAAGGCTAGTCCGTTATCAACTTGAA
AAAGTGGCACCGAGTCGGTGCTTTTTTAAGCTTGGCGTAACTAGATCTTGAGACAAATGGCAGTATTCAT
CCACAATTTTAAAAGAAAAGGGGGGATTGGGGGGTACAGTGCAGGGGAAAGAATAGTAGACATAATAGCA
ACAGACATACAAACTAAAGAATTACAAAAACAAATTACAAAAATTCAAAATTTTCGGGTTTATTACAGGG
ACAGCAGAGATCCACTTTGGCGCCGGCTCGAGGGGGCCCGGGTGCAAAGATGGATAAAGTTTTAAACAGA
GAGGAATCTTTGCAGCTAATGGACCTTCTAGGTCTTGAAAGGAGTGGGAATTGGCTCCGGTGCCCGTCAG
TGGGCAGAGC
